Addgene plasmid #115628: PABE-7
Purpose: Targeted A to G in wheat plants or monocotyledons protoplasts
Depositing lab: Caixia Gao. Depositing organization: Institute of Genetics and Developmental Biology, Chinese Academy of Sciences. Publication: Expanded base editing in rice and wheat using a Cas9-adenosine deaminase fusion. Li C, Zong Y, Wang Y, Jin S, Zhang D, Song Q, Zhang R, Gao C. Genome Biol. 2018 May 29;19(1):59. doi: 10.1186/s13059-018-1443-z. PubMed 29807545.
Backbone
  Vector backbone: pJIT163
  Vector type: Plant Expression, CRISPR
Growth in bacteria
  Bacterial resistance: Ampicillin, 100 μg/mL
  Growth temperature: 37°C
  Growth strain: DH5alpha
  Copy number: High Copy
Gene/Insert
  Gene/Insert name: wtTadA-TadA7.10-nCas9-3*NLS
  Cloning method: Restriction Enzyme; 5′ cloning site Unknown (unknown if destroyed); 3′ cloning site Unknown (unknown if destroyed)
Terms and licenses: Academic/Nonprofit Terms; Industry Terms: Not Available to Industry
How to cite: PABE-7 was a gift from Caixia Gao (Addgene plasmid # 115628 ; http://n2t.net/addgene:115628 ; RRID:Addgene_115628)
