[The description below was written by a language model from this plasmid's Addgene catalogue record and pLannotate feature annotations shown in this document.]
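Description:
PABE-7 is a plant adenine base editor expression plasmid built on the pJIT163 backbone, intended for A-to-G conversion at targeted sites in wheat plants or in monocot protoplasts. It is a roughly 10.4 kb high-copy plasmid that replicates in E. coli from a ColE1/pUC-type origin and is selected with ampicillin through a β-lactamase gene under its own promoter. Remnants of the pUC lineage are also annotated, including a lac promoter, lac operator, CAP binding site, a short lacI fragment and a piece of the pUC18/19 multiple cloning site. These play no role in the plant payload. No plant selectable marker and no T-DNA borders appear in the feature table, which fits direct DNA delivery rather than Agrobacterium-mediated transfer, although the record does not state the delivery method.

The payload is a single expression cassette in which the maize polyubiquitin (Ubi) promoter, a strong constitutive promoter widely used in cereals, drives one long fusion reading frame terminated by the cauliflower mosaic virus polyadenylation signal. The fusion, named wtTadA-TadA7.10-nCas9-3*NLS, begins with two tandem copies of the E. coli tRNA adenosine deaminase TadA, the first wild type and the second the evolved 7.10 variant that accepts DNA as a substrate. These are followed by a Streptococcus pyogenes Cas9 nickase and, according to the insert name, three nuclear localisation signals, which the automated annotation did not pick up as separate features. When guided to a target, the nickase exposes single-stranded DNA for deamination of adenine to inosine, which is read as guanine. No guide RNA cassette is annotated, so the sgRNA is presumably supplied from a separate construct.
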