Features (pLannotate 1.2.2; 13 found; start..end, strand, type, name):
     13..1999    +  promoter       Ubi promoter: maize polyubiquitin gene promoter
   2006..2485    +  CDS            tadA: TADA_ECOLI - Also known as yfhC. Experimental evidence at protein level: Swiss-Prot protein existence level 1. Catalyzes the deamination of adenosine to inosine at the wobble position 34 of tRNA(Arg2). Essential for cell viability. From Escherichia coli (strain K12).
   2606..3097    +  CDS            tadA: TADA_ECOLI - Also known as yfhC. Experimental evidence at protein level: Swiss-Prot protein existence level 1. Catalyzes the deamination of adenosine to inosine at the wobble position 34 of tRNA(Arg2). Essential for cell viability. From Escherichia coli (strain K12).
   3203..7303    +  CDS            cas9: CAS9_STRP1 - Also known as csn1 From Streptococcus pyogenes serotype M1.
   7460..7636    +  polyA_signal   CaMV poly(A) signal: cauliflower mosaic virus polyadenylation signal
   8214..8230    -  protein_bind   lac operator: The lac repressor binds to the lac operator to inhibit transcription in E. coli. This inhibition can be relieved by adding lactose or isopropyl-β-D-thiogalactopyranoside (IPTG). lac repressor encoded by lacI
   8238..8268    -  promoter       lac promoter: promoter for the E. coli lac operon
   8283..8304    -  protein_bind   CAP binding site: CAP binding activates transcription in the presence of cAMP. E. coli catabolite activator protein
   8317..8409    -  CDS            lacI (fragment): lac repressor; lacI; The lac repressor binds to the lac operator to inhibit transcription in E. coli. This inhibition can be relieved by adding lactose or isopropyl-β-D-thiogalactopyranoside (IPTG).
   8592..9180    -  rep_origin     ori: high-copy-number ColE1/pMB1/pBR322/pUC origin of replication
   9351..10211   -  CDS            AmpR: β-lactamase; bla; confers resistance to ampicillin, carbenicillin, and related antibiotics
  10212..10316   -  promoter       AmpR promoter: bla
  10356..12      +  misc_feature   MCS (fragment) (across the origin): pUC18/19 multiple cloning site
>Addgene plasmid #115628 | PABE-7 | addgene full sequence | sequence record 232840 | Addgene NGS Result
GAGCTCGGTACCTGACCCGGTCGTGCCCCTCTCTAGAGATAATGAGCATTGCATGTCTAAGTTATAAAAA
ATTACCACATATTTTTTTTGTCACACTTGTTTGAAGTGCAGTTTATCTATCTTTATACATATATTTAAAC
TTTACTCTACGAATAATATAATCTATAGTACTACAATAATATCAGTGTTTTAGAGAATCATATAAATGAA
CAGTTAGACATGGTCTAAAGGACAATTGAGTATTTTGACAACAGGACTCTACAGTTTTATCTTTTTAGTG
TGCATGTGTTCTCCTTTTTTTTTGCAAATAGCTTCACCTATATAATACTTCATCCATTTTATTAGTACAT
CCATTTAGGGTTTAGGGTTAATGGTTTTTATAGACTAATTTTTTTAGTACATCTATTTTATTCTATTTTA
GCCTCTAAATTAAGAAAACTAAAACTCTATTTTAGTTTTTTTATTTAATAATTTAGATATAAAATAGAAT
AAAATAAAGTGACTAAAAATTAAACAAATACCCTTTAAGAAATTAAAAAAACTAAGGAAACATTTTTCTT
GTTTCGAGTAGATAATGCCAGCCTGTTAAACGCCGTCGACGAGTCTAACGGACACCAACCAGCGAACCAG
CAGCGTCGCGTCGGGCCAAGCGAAGCAGACGGCACGGCATCTCTGTCGCTGCCTCTGGACCCCTCTCGAT
CGAGAGTTCCGCTCCACCGTTGGACTTGCTCCGCTGTCGGCATCCAGAAATTGCGTGGCGGAGCGGCAGA
CGTGAGCCGGCACGGCAGGCGGCCTCCTCCTCCTCTCACGGCACCGGCAGCTACGGGGGATTCCTTTCCC
ACCGCTCCTTCGCTTTCCCTTCCTCGCCCGCCGTAATAAATAGACACCCCCTCCACACCCTCTTTCCCCA
ACCTCGTGTTGTTCGGAGCGCACACACACACAACCAGATCTCCCCCAAATCCACCCGTCGGCACCTCCGC
TTCAAGGTACGCCGCTCGTCCTCCCCCCCCCCCCCTCTCTACCTTCTCTAGATCGGCGTTCCGGTCCATG
GTTAGGGCCCGGTAGTTCTACTTCTGTTCATGTTTGTGTTAGATCCGTGTTTGTGTTAGATCCGTGCTGC
TAGCGTTCGTACACGGATGCGACCTGTACGTCAGACACGTTCTGATTGCTAACTTGCCAGTGTTTCTCTT
TGGGGAATCCTGGGATGGCTCTAGCCGTTCCGCAGACGGGATCGATTTCATGATTTTTTTTGTTTCGTTG
CATAGGGTTTGGTTTGCCCTTTTCCTTTATTTCAATATATGCCGTGCACTTGTTTGTCGGGTCATCTTTT
CATGCTTTTTTTTGTCTTGGTTGTGATGATGTGGTCTGGTTGGGCGGTCGTTCTAGATCGGAGTAGAATT
AATTCTGTTTCAAACTACCTGGTGGATTTATTAATTTTGGATCTGTATGTGTGTGCCATACATATTCATA
GTTACGAATTGAAGATGATGGATGGAAATATCGATCTAGGATAGGTATACATGTTGATGCGGGTTTTACT
GATGCATATACAGAGATGCTTTTTGTTCGCTTGGTTGTGATGATGTGGTGTGGTTGGGCGGTCGTTCATT
CGTTCTAGATCGGAGTAGAATACTGTTTCAAACTACCTGGTGTATTTATTAATTTTGGAACTGTATGTGT
GTGTCATACATCTTCATAGTTACGAGTTTAAGATGGATGGAAATATCGATCTAGGATAGGTATACATGTT
GATGTGGGTTTTACTGATGCATATACATGATGGCATATGCAGCATCTATTCATATGCTCTAACCTTGAGT
ACCTATCTATTATAATAAACAAGTATGTTTTATAATTATTTTGATCTTGATATACTTGGATGATGGCATA
TGCAGCAGCTATATGTGGATTTTTTTAGCCCTGCCTTCATACGCTATTTATTTGCTTGGTACTGTTTCTT
TTGTCGATGCTCACCCTGTTGTTTGGTGTTACTTCTGCAAAGCTTATGTCCGAGGTGGAGTTCTCTCACG
AGTATTGGATGAGGCACGCTCTTACACTTGCTAAGAGAGCTTGGGACGAAAGAGAAGTGCCAGTTGGCGC
CGTTCTTGTGCATAATAATAGGGTGATCGGCGAGGGTTGGAATAGACCAATTGGAAGGCATGATCCAACA
GCTCACGCAGAGATTATGGCTCTCAGACAAGGCGGCCTCGTTATGCAGAACTACAGGCTCATTGACGCTA
CACTCTACGTGACACTCGAACCTTGCGTTATGTGCGCCGGAGCTATGATTCATTCTAGGATTGGCAGGGT
CGTGTTTGGAGCTAGGGACGCTAAAACAGGAGCCGCCGGATCTCTTATGGACGTGTTGCATCATCCAGGC
ATGAACCATAGGGTGGAGATTACAGAGGGCATTCTTGCAGACGAGTGCGCTGCTCTTCTTTCCGATTTCT
TCAGGATGAGAAGGCAGGAGATTAAGGCCCAGAAGAAGGCTCAGTCTTCTACAGATAGCGGAGGATCTTC
CGGAGGATCTAGCGGCTCCGAGACACCAGGAACATCCGAAAGCGCTACACCAGAATCTAGCGGAGGCTCT
TCCGGAGGATCTTCTGAAGTGGAGTTCTCCCACGAGTATTGGATGAGGCACGCTCTTACACTTGCTAAAA
GGGCTAGGGACGAAAGGGAAGTTCCAGTTGGAGCTGTTCTCGTGCTCAATAACAGGGTGATTGGCGAGGG
TTGGAATAGAGCCATTGGACTCCATGATCCAACAGCTCACGCAGAGATTATGGCTCTTAGACAAGGCGGC
CTCGTTATGCAGAATTACAGACTCATCGACGCCACACTCTACGTTACCTTCGAACCTTGCGTTATGTGCG
CCGGAGCTATGATCCATTCTAGGATTGGCAGGGTCGTGTTCGGCGTTAGAAACGCTAAGACAGGAGCTGC
AGGCTCTCTTATGGACGTTCTTCATTACCCAGGCATGAATCATAGAGTGGAGATCACAGAAGGCATTCTT
GCAGACGAGTGCGCAGCTCTCCTTTGCTATTTCTTCAGGATGCCGAGGCAAGTTTTCAACGCTCAGAAGA
AGGCCCAGTCTTCTACAGATTCCGGCGGATCTTCTGGAGGATCTAGCGGCTCCGAGACACCAGGAACATC
CGAATCCGCTACACCAGAGTCTTCTGGAGGATCTAGCGGAGGATCTCTTAAGGACAAGAAGTACTCGATC
GGCCTCGCCATTGGGACTAACTCTGTTGGCTGGGCCGTGATCACCGACGAGTACAAGGTGCCCTCAAAGA
AGTTCAAGGTCCTGGGCAACACCGATCGGCATTCCATCAAGAAGAATCTCATTGGCGCTCTCCTGTTCGA
CAGCGGCGAGACGGCTGAGGCTACGCGGCTCAAGCGCACCGCCCGCAGGCGGTACACGCGCAGGAAGAAT
CGCATCTGCTACCTGCAGGAGATTTTCTCCAACGAGATGGCGAAGGTTGACGATTCTTTCTTCCACAGGC
TGGAGGAGTCATTCCTCGTGGAGGAGGATAAGAAGCACGAGCGGCATCCAATCTTCGGCAACATTGTCGA
CGAGGTTGCCTACCACGAGAAGTACCCTACGATCTACCATCTGCGGAAGAAGCTCGTGGACTCCACAGAT
AAGGCGGACCTCCGCCTGATCTACCTCGCTCTGGCCCACATGATTAAGTTCAGGGGCCATTTCCTGATCG
AGGGGGATCTCAACCCGGACAATAGCGATGTTGACAAGCTGTTCATCCAGCTCGTGCAGACGTACAACCA
GCTCTTCGAGGAGAACCCCATTAATGCGTCAGGCGTCGACGCGAAGGCTATCCTGTCCGCTAGGCTCTCG
AAGTCTCGGCGCCTCGAGAACCTGATCGCCCAGCTGCCGGGCGAGAAGAAGAACGGCCTGTTCGGGAATC
TCATTGCGCTCAGCCTGGGGCTCACGCCCAACTTCAAGTCGAATTTCGATCTCGCTGAGGACGCCAAGCT
GCAGCTCTCCAAGGACACATACGACGATGACCTGGATAACCTCCTGGCCCAGATCGGCGATCAGTACGCG
GACCTGTTCCTCGCTGCCAAGAATCTGTCGGACGCCATCCTCCTGTCTGATATTCTCAGGGTGAACACCG
AGATTACGAAGGCTCCGCTCTCAGCCTCCATGATCAAGCGCTACGACGAGCACCATCAGGATCTGACCCT
CCTGAAGGCGCTGGTCAGGCAGCAGCTCCCCGAGAAGTACAAGGAGATCTTCTTCGATCAGTCGAAGAAC
GGCTACGCTGGGTACATTGACGGCGGGGCCTCTCAGGAGGAGTTCTACAAGTTCATCAAGCCGATTCTGG
AGAAGATGGACGGCACGGAGGAGCTGCTGGTGAAGCTCAATCGCGAGGACCTCCTGAGGAAGCAGCGGAC
ATTCGATAACGGCAGCATCCCACACCAGATTCATCTCGGGGAGCTGCACGCTATCCTGAGGAGGCAGGAG
GACTTCTACCCTTTCCTCAAGGATAACCGCGAGAAGATCGAGAAGATTCTGACTTTCAGGATCCCGTACT
ACGTCGGCCCACTCGCTAGGGGCAACTCCCGCTTCGCTTGGATGACCCGCAAGTCAGAGGAGACGATCAC
GCCGTGGAACTTCGAGGAGGTGGTCGACAAGGGCGCTAGCGCTCAGTCGTTCATCGAGAGGATGACGAAT
TTCGACAAGAACCTGCCAAATGAGAAGGTGCTCCCTAAGCACTCGCTCCTGTACGAGTACTTCACAGTCT
ACAACGAGCTGACTAAGGTGAAGTATGTGACCGAGGGCATGAGGAAGCCGGCTTTCCTGTCTGGGGAGCA
GAAGAAGGCCATCGTGGACCTCCTGTTCAAGACCAACCGGAAGGTCACGGTTAAGCAGCTCAAGGAGGAC
TACTTCAAGAAGATTGAGTGCTTCGATTCGGTCGAGATCTCTGGCGTTGAGGACCGCTTCAACGCCTCCC
TGGGGACCTACCACGATCTCCTGAAGATCATTAAGGATAAGGACTTCCTGGACAACGAGGAGAATGAGGA
TATCCTCGAGGACATTGTGCTGACACTCACTCTGTTCGAGGACCGGGAGATGATCGAGGAGCGCCTGAAG
ACTTACGCCCATCTCTTCGATGACAAGGTCATGAAGCAGCTCAAGAGGAGGAGGTACACCGGCTGGGGGA
GGCTGAGCAGGAAGCTCATCAACGGCATTCGGGACAAGCAGTCCGGGAAGACGATCCTCGACTTCCTGAA
GAGCGATGGCTTCGCGAACCGCAATTTCATGCAGCTGATTCACGATGACAGCCTCACATTCAAGGAGGAT
ATCCAGAAGGCTCAGGTGAGCGGCCAGGGGGACTCGCTGCACGAGCATATCGCGAACCTCGCTGGCTCGC
CAGCTATCAAGAAGGGGATTCTGCAGACCGTGAAGGTTGTGGACGAGCTGGTGAAGGTCATGGGCAGGCA
CAAGCCTGAGAACATCGTCATTGAGATGGCCCGGGAGAATCAGACCACGCAGAAGGGCCAGAAGAACTCA
CGCGAGAGGATGAAGAGGATCGAGGAGGGCATTAAGGAGCTGGGGTCCCAGATCCTCAAGGAGCACCCGG
TGGAGAACACGCAGCTGCAGAATGAGAAGCTCTACCTGTACTACCTCCAGAATGGCCGCGATATGTATGT
GGACCAGGAGCTGGATATTAACAGGCTCAGCGATTACGACGTCGATCATATCGTTCCACAGTCATTCCTG
AAGGATGACTCCATTGACAACAAGGTCCTCACCAGGTCGGACAAGAACCGGGGCAAGTCTGATAATGTTC
CTTCAGAGGAGGTCGTTAAGAAGATGAAGAACTACTGGCGCCAGCTCCTGAATGCCAAGCTGATCACGCA
GCGGAAGTTCGATAACCTCACAAAGGCTGAGAGGGGCGGGCTCTCTGAGCTGGACAAGGCGGGCTTCATC
AAGAGGCAGCTGGTCGAGACACGGCAGATCACTAAGCACGTTGCGCAGATTCTCGACTCACGGATGAACA
CTAAGTACGATGAGAATGACAAGCTGATCCGCGAGGTGAAGGTCATCACCCTGAAGTCAAAGCTCGTCTC
CGACTTCAGGAAGGATTTCCAGTTCTACAAGGTTCGGGAGATCAACAATTACCACCATGCCCATGACGCG
TACCTGAACGCGGTGGTCGGCACAGCTCTGATCAAGAAGTACCCAAAGCTCGAGAGCGAGTTCGTGTACG
GGGACTACAAGGTTTACGATGTGAGGAAGATGATCGCCAAGTCGGAGCAGGAGATTGGCAAGGCTACCGC
CAAGTACTTCTTCTACTCTAACATTATGAATTTCTTCAAGACAGAGATCACTCTGGCCAATGGCGAGATC
CGGAAGCGCCCCCTCATCGAGACGAACGGCGAGACGGGGGAGATCGTGTGGGACAAGGGCAGGGATTTCG
CGACCGTCAGGAAGGTTCTCTCCATGCCACAAGTGAATATCGTCAAGAAGACAGAGGTCCAGACTGGCGG
GTTCTCTAAGGAGTCAATTCTGCCTAAGCGGAACAGCGACAAGCTCATCGCCCGCAAGAAGGACTGGGAT
CCGAAGAAGTACGGCGGGTTCGACAGCCCCACTGTGGCCTACTCGGTCCTGGTTGTGGCGAAGGTTGAGA
AGGGCAAGTCCAAGAAGCTCAAGAGCGTGAAGGAGCTGCTGGGGATCACGATTATGGAGCGCTCCAGCTT
CGAGAAGAACCCGATCGATTTCCTGGAGGCGAAGGGCTACAAGGAGGTGAAGAAGGACCTGATCATTAAG
CTCCCCAAGTACTCACTCTTCGAGCTGGAGAACGGCAGGAAGCGGATGCTGGCTTCCGCTGGCGAGCTGC
AGAAGGGGAACGAGCTGGCTCTGCCGTCCAAGTATGTGAACTTCCTCTACCTGGCCTCCCACTACGAGAA
GCTCAAGGGCAGCCCCGAGGACAACGAGCAGAAGCAGCTGTTCGTCGAGCAGCACAAGCATTACCTCGAC
GAGATCATTGAGCAGATTTCCGAGTTCTCCAAGCGCGTGATCCTGGCCGACGCGAATCTGGATAAGGTCC
TCTCCGCGTACAACAAGCACCGCGACAAGCCAATCAGGGAGCAGGCTGAGAATATCATTCATCTCTTCAC
CCTGACGAACCTCGGCGCCCCTGCTGCTTTCAAGTACTTCGACACAACTATCGATCGCAAGAGGTACACA
AGCACTAAGGAGGTCCTGGACGCGACCCTCATCCACCAGTCGATTACCGGCCTCTACGAGACGCGCATCG
ACCTGTCTCAGCTCGGGGGCGACTCCGGCGGCAGCCCAAAGAAGAAGCGGAAGGTGTCTGGAGGTTCTCC
TAAGAAAAAGAGAAAAGTGTCCGGCGGCTCCCCGAAGAAGAAGCGCAAGGTGTAGGAATTCGGTACGCTG
AAATCACCAGTCTCTCTCTACAAATCTATCTCTCTCTATTTTCTCCATAAATAATGTGTGAGTAGTTTCC
CGATAAGGGAAATTAGGGTTCTTATAGGGTTTCGCTCATGTGTTGAGCATATAAGAAACCCTTAGTATGT
ATTTGTATTTGTAAAATACTTCTATCAATAAAATTTCTAATTCCTAAAACCAAAATCCAGTACTAAAATC
CAGATCTCCTAAAGTCCCTATAGATCTTTGTCGTGAATATAAACCAGACACGAGACGACTAAACCTGGAG
CCCAGACGCCGTTCGAAGCTAGAAGTACCGCTTAGGCAGGAGGCCGTTAGGGAAAAGATGCTAAGGCAGG
GTTGGTTACGTTGACTCCCCCGTAGGTTTGGTTTAAATATGATGAAGTGGACGGAAGGAAGGAGGAAGAC
AAGGAAGGATAAGGTTGCAGGCCCTGTGCAAGGTAAGAAGATGGAAATTTGATAGAGGTACGCTACTATA
CTTATACTATACGCTAAGGGAATGCTTGTATTTATACCCTATACCCCCTAATAACCCCTTATCAATTTAA
GAAATAATCCGCATAAGCCCCCGCTTAAAAATTGGTATCAGAGCCATGAATAGGTCTATGACCAAAACTC
AAGAGGATAAAACCTCACCAAAATACGAAAGAGTTCTTAACTCTAAAGATAAAAGATCTTTCAAGATCAA
AACTAGTTCCCTCACACCGGTGACGGGGATCGCATGCGATATCTCGAGATCTAGCTTGGCGTAATCATGG
TCATAGCTGTTTCCTGTGTGAAATTGTTATCCGCTCACAATTCCACACAACATACGAGCCGGAAGCATAA
AGTGTAAAGCCTGGGGTGCCTAATGAGTGAGCTAACTCACATTAATTGCGTTGCGCTCACTGCCCGCTTT
CCAGTCGGGAAACCTGTCGTGCCAGCTGCATTAATGAATCGGCCAACGCGCGGGGAGAGGCGGTTTGCGT
ATTGGGCGCTCTTCCGCTTCCTCGCTCACTGACTCGCTGCGCTCGGTCGTTCGGCTGCGGCGAGCGGTAT
CAGCTCACTCAAAGGCGGTAATACGGTTATCCACAGAATCAGGGGATAACGCAGGAAAGAACATGTGAGC
AAAAGGCCAGCAAAAGGCCAGGAACCGTAAAAAGGCCGCGTTGCTGGCGTTTTTCCATAGGCTCCGCCCC
CCTGACGAGCATCACAAAAATCGACGCTCAAGTCAGAGGTGGCGAAACCCGACAGGACTATAAAGATACC
AGGCGTTTCCCCCTGGAAGCTCCCTCGTGCGCTCTCCTGTTCCGACCCTGCCGCTTACCGGATACCTGTC
CGCCTTTCTCCCTTCGGGAAGCGTGGCGCTTTCTCATAGCTCACGCTGTAGGTATCTCAGTTCGGTGTAG
GTCGTTCGCTCCAAGCTGGGCTGTGTGCACGAACCCCCCGTTCAGCCCGACCGCTGCGCCTTATCCGGTA
ACTATCGTCTTGAGTCCAACCCGGTAAGACACGACTTATCGCCACTGGCAGCAGCCACTGGTAACAGGAT
TAGCAGAGCGAGGTATGTAGGCGGTGCTACAGAGTTCTTGAAGTGGTGGCCTAACTACGGCTACACTAGA
AGAACAGTATTTGGTATCTGCGCTCTGCTGAAGCCAGTTACCTTCGGAAAAAGAGTTGGTAGCTCTTGAT
CCGGCAAACAAACCACCGCTGGTAGCGGTGGTTTTTTTGTTTGCAAGCAGCAGATTACGCGCAGAAAAAA
AGGATCTCAAGAAGATCCTTTGATCTTTTCTACGGGGTCTGACGCTCAGTGGAACGAAAACTCACGTTAA
GGGATTTTGGTCATGAGATTATCAAAAAGGATCTTCACCTAGATCCTTTTAAATTAAAAATGAAGTTTTA
AATCAATCTAAAGTATATATGAGTAAACTTGGTCTGACAGTTACCAATGCTTAATCAGTGAGGCACCTAT
CTCAGCGATCTGTCTATTTCGTTCATCCATAGTTGCCTGACTCCCCGTCGTGTAGATAACTACGATACGG
GAGGGCTTACCATCTGGCCCCAGTGCTGCAATGATACCGCGAGACCCACGCTCACCGGCTCCAGATTTAT
CAGCAATAAACCAGCCAGCCGGAAGGGCCGAGCGCAGAAGTGGTCCTGCAACTTTATCCGCCTCCATCCA
GTCTATTAATTGTTGCCGGGAAGCTAGAGTAAGTAGTTCGCCAGTTAATAGTTTGCGCAACGTTGTTGCC
ATTGCTACAGGCATCGTGGTGTCACGCTCGTCGTTTGGTATGGCTTCATTCAGCTCCGGTTCCCAACGAT
CAAGGCGAGTTACATGATCCCCCATGTTGTGCAAAAAAGCGGTTAGCTCCTTCGGTCCTCCGATCGTTGT
CAGAAGTAAGTTGGCCGCAGTGTTATCACTCATGGTTATGGCAGCACTGCATAATTCTCTTACTGTCATG
CCATCCGTAAGATGCTTTTCTGTGACTGGTGAGTACTCAACCAAGTCATTCTGAGAATAGTGTATGCGGC
GACCGAGTTGCTCTTGCCCGGCGTCAATACGGGATAATACCGCGCCACATAGCAGAACTTTAAAAGTGCT
CATCATTGGAAAACGTTCTTCGGGGCGAAAACTCTCAAGGATCTTACCGCTGTTGAGATCCAGTTCGATG
TAACCCACTCGTGCACCCAACTGATCTTCAGCATCTTTTACTTTCACCAGCGTTTCTGGGTGAGCAAAAA
CAGGAAGGCAAAATGCCGCAAAAAAGGGAATAAGGGCGACACGGAAATGTTGAATACTCATACTCTTCCT
TTTTCAATATTATTGAAGCATTTATCAGGGTTATTGTCTCATGAGCGGATACATATTTGAATGTATTTAG
AAAAATAAACAAATAGGGGTTCCGCGCACATTTCCCCGAAAAGTGCCACCTGCCAGTGCCAAGCTAATTC
