>Addgene plasmid #115628 | PABE-7 | depositor partial sequence | sequence record 218172 | wtTadA-TadA7.10-nCas9-3*NLS
ATGTCCGAGGTGGAGTTCTCTCACGAGTATTGGATGAGGCACGCTCTTACACTTGCTAAGAGAGCTTGGG
ACGAAAGAGAAGTGCCAGTTGGCGCCGTTCTTGTGCATAATAATAGGGTGATCGGCGAGGGTTGGAATAG
ACCAATTGGAAGGCATGATCCAACAGCTCACGCAGAGATTATGGCTCTCAGACAAGGCGGCCTCGTTATG
CAGAACTACAGGCTCATTGACGCTACACTCTACGTGACACTCGAACCTTGCGTTATGTGCGCCGGAGCTA
TGATTCATTCTAGGATTGGCAGGGTCGTGTTTGGAGCTAGGGACGCTAAAACAGGAGCCGCCGGATCTCT
TATGGACGTGTTGCATCATCCAGGCATGAACCATAGGGTGGAGATTACAGAGGGCATTCTTGCAGACGAG
TGCGCTGCTCTTCTTTCCGATTTCTTCAGGATGAGAAGGCAGGAGATTAAGGCCCAGAAGAAGGCTCAGT
CTTCTACAGATAGCGGAGGATCTTCCGGAGGATCTAGCGGCTCCGAGACACCAGGAACATCCGAAAGCGC
TACACCAGAATCTAGCGGAGGCTCTTCCGGAGGATCTTCTGAAGTGGAGTTCTCCCACGAGTATTGGATG
AGGCACGCTCTTACACTTGCTAAAAGGGCTAGGGACGAAAGGGAAGTTCCAGTTGGAGCTGTTCTCGTGC
TCAATAACAGGGTGATTGGCGAGGGTTGGAATAGAGCCATTGGACTCCATGATCCAACAGCTCACGCAGA
GATTATGGCTCTTAGACAAGGCGGCCTCGTTATGCAGAATTACAGACTCATCGACGCCACACTCTACGTT
ACCTTCGAACCTTGCGTTATGTGCGCCGGAGCTATGATCCATTCTAGGATTGGCAGGGTCGTGTTCGGCG
TTAGAAACGCTAAGACAGGAGCTGCAGGCTCTCTTATGGACGTTCTTCATTACCCAGGCATGAATCATAG
AGTGGAGATCACAGAAGGCATTCTTGCAGACGAGTGCGCAGCTCTCCTTTGCTATTTCTTCAGGATGCCG
AGGCAAGTTTTCAACGCTCAGAAGAAGGCCCAGTCTTCTACAGATTCCGGCGGATCTTCTGGAGGATCTA
GCGGCTCCGAGACACCAGGAACATCCGAATCCGCTACACCAGAGTCTTCTGGAGGATCTAGCGGAGGATC
TCTTAAGGACAAGAAGTACTCGATCGGCCTCGCCATTGGGACTAACTCTGTTGGCTGGGCCGTGATCACC
GACGAGTACAAGGTGCCCTCAAAGAAGTTCAAGGTCCTGGGCAACACCGATCGGCATTCCATCAAGAAGA
ATCTCATTGGCGCTCTCCTGTTCGACAGCGGCGAGACGGCTGAGGCTACGCGGCTCAAGCGCACCGCCCG
CAGGCGGTACACGCGCAGGAAGAATCGCATCTGCTACCTGCAGGAGATTTTCTCCAACGAGATGGCGAAG
GTTGACGATTCTTTCTTCCACAGGCTGGAGGAGTCATTCCTCGTGGAGGAGGATAAGAAGCACGAGCGGC
ATCCAATCTTCGGCAACATTGTCGACGAGGTTGCCTACCACGAGAAGTACCCTACGATCTACCATCTGCG
GAAGAAGCTCGTGGACTCCACAGATAAGGCGGACCTCCGCCTGATCTACCTCGCTCTGGCCCACATGATT
AAGTTCAGGGGCCATTTCCTGATCGAGGGGGATCTCAACCCGGACAATAGCGATGTTGACAAGCTGTTCA
TCCAGCTCGTGCAGACGTACAACCAGCTCTTCGAGGAGAACCCCATTAATGCGTCAGGCGTCGACGCGAA
GGCTATCCTGTCCGCTAGGCTCTCGAAGTCTCGGCGCCTCGAGAACCTGATCGCCCAGCTGCCGGGCGAG
AAGAAGAACGGCCTGTTCGGGAATCTCATTGCGCTCAGCCTGGGGCTCACGCCCAACTTCAAGTCGAATT
TCGATCTCGCTGAGGACGCCAAGCTGCAGCTCTCCAAGGACACATACGACGATGACCTGGATAACCTCCT
GGCCCAGATCGGCGATCAGTACGCGGACCTGTTCCTCGCTGCCAAGAATCTGTCGGACGCCATCCTCCTG
TCTGATATTCTCAGGGTGAACACCGAGATTACGAAGGCTCCGCTCTCAGCCTCCATGATCAAGCGCTACG
ACGAGCACCATCAGGATCTGACCCTCCTGAAGGCGCTGGTCAGGCAGCAGCTCCCCGAGAAGTACAAGGA
GATCTTCTTCGATCAGTCGAAGAACGGCTACGCTGGGTACATTGACGGCGGGGCCTCTCAGGAGGAGTTC
TACAAGTTCATCAAGCCGATTCTGGAGAAGATGGACGGCACGGAGGAGCTGCTGGTGAAGCTCAATCGCG
AGGACCTCCTGAGGAAGCAGCGGACATTCGATAACGGCAGCATCCCACACCAGATTCATCTCGGGGAGCT
GCACGCTATCCTGAGGAGGCAGGAGGACTTCTACCCTTTCCTCAAGGATAACCGCGAGAAGATCGAGAAG
ATTCTGACTTTCAGGATCCCGTACTACGTCGGCCCACTCGCTAGGGGCAACTCCCGCTTCGCTTGGATGA
CCCGCAAGTCAGAGGAGACGATCACGCCGTGGAACTTCGAGGAGGTGGTCGACAAGGGCGCTAGCGCTCA
GTCGTTCATCGAGAGGATGACGAATTTCGACAAGAACCTGCCAAATGAGAAGGTGCTCCCTAAGCACTCG
CTCCTGTACGAGTACTTCACAGTCTACAACGAGCTGACTAAGGTGAAGTATGTGACCGAGGGCATGAGGA
AGCCGGCTTTCCTGTCTGGGGAGCAGAAGAAGGCCATCGTGGACCTCCTGTTCAAGACCAACCGGAAGGT
CACGGTTAAGCAGCTCAAGGAGGACTACTTCAAGAAGATTGAGTGCTTCGATTCGGTCGAGATCTCTGGC
GTTGAGGACCGCTTCAACGCCTCCCTGGGGACCTACCACGATCTCCTGAAGATCATTAAGGATAAGGACT
TCCTGGACAACGAGGAGAATGAGGATATCCTCGAGGACATTGTGCTGACACTCACTCTGTTCGAGGACCG
GGAGATGATCGAGGAGCGCCTGAAGACTTACGCCCATCTCTTCGATGACAAGGTCATGAAGCAGCTCAAG
AGGAGGAGGTACACCGGCTGGGGGAGGCTGAGCAGGAAGCTCATCAACGGCATTCGGGACAAGCAGTCCG
GGAAGACGATCCTCGACTTCCTGAAGAGCGATGGCTTCGCGAACCGCAATTTCATGCAGCTGATTCACGA
TGACAGCCTCACATTCAAGGAGGATATCCAGAAGGCTCAGGTGAGCGGCCAGGGGGACTCGCTGCACGAG
CATATCGCGAACCTCGCTGGCTCGCCAGCTATCAAGAAGGGGATTCTGCAGACCGTGAAGGTTGTGGACG
AGCTGGTGAAGGTCATGGGCAGGCACAAGCCTGAGAACATCGTCATTGAGATGGCCCGGGAGAATCAGAC
CACGCAGAAGGGCCAGAAGAACTCACGCGAGAGGATGAAGAGGATCGAGGAGGGCATTAAGGAGCTGGGG
TCCCAGATCCTCAAGGAGCACCCGGTGGAGAACACGCAGCTGCAGAATGAGAAGCTCTACCTGTACTACC
TCCAGAATGGCCGCGATATGTATGTGGACCAGGAGCTGGATATTAACAGGCTCAGCGATTACGACGTCGA
TCATATCGTTCCACAGTCATTCCTGAAGGATGACTCCATTGACAACAAGGTCCTCACCAGGTCGGACAAG
AACCGGGGCAAGTCTGATAATGTTCCTTCAGAGGAGGTCGTTAAGAAGATGAAGAACTACTGGCGCCAGC
TCCTGAATGCCAAGCTGATCACGCAGCGGAAGTTCGATAACCTCACAAAGGCTGAGAGGGGCGGGCTCTC
TGAGCTGGACAAGGCGGGCTTCATCAAGAGGCAGCTGGTCGAGACACGGCAGATCACTAAGCACGTTGCG
CAGATTCTCGACTCACGGATGAACACTAAGTACGATGAGAATGACAAGCTGATCCGCGAGGTGAAGGTCA
TCACCCTGAAGTCAAAGCTCGTCTCCGACTTCAGGAAGGATTTCCAGTTCTACAAGGTTCGGGAGATCAA
CAATTACCACCATGCCCATGACGCGTACCTGAACGCGGTGGTCGGCACAGCTCTGATCAAGAAGTACCCA
AAGCTCGAGAGCGAGTTCGTGTACGGGGACTACAAGGTTTACGATGTGAGGAAGATGATCGCCAAGTCGG
AGCAGGAGATTGGCAAGGCTACCGCCAAGTACTTCTTCTACTCTAACATTATGAATTTCTTCAAGACAGA
GATCACTCTGGCCAATGGCGAGATCCGGAAGCGCCCCCTCATCGAGACGAACGGCGAGACGGGGGAGATC
GTGTGGGACAAGGGCAGGGATTTCGCGACCGTCAGGAAGGTTCTCTCCATGCCACAAGTGAATATCGTCA
AGAAGACAGAGGTCCAGACTGGCGGGTTCTCTAAGGAGTCAATTCTGCCTAAGCGGAACAGCGACAAGCT
CATCGCCCGCAAGAAGGACTGGGATCCGAAGAAGTACGGCGGGTTCGACAGCCCCACTGTGGCCTACTCG
GTCCTGGTTGTGGCGAAGGTTGAGAAGGGCAAGTCCAAGAAGCTCAAGAGCGTGAAGGAGCTGCTGGGGA
TCACGATTATGGAGCGCTCCAGCTTCGAGAAGAACCCGATCGATTTCCTGGAGGCGAAGGGCTACAAGGA
GGTGAAGAAGGACCTGATCATTAAGCTCCCCAAGTACTCACTCTTCGAGCTGGAGAACGGCAGGAAGCGG
ATGCTGGCTTCCGCTGGCGAGCTGCAGAAGGGGAACGAGCTGGCTCTGCCGTCCAAGTATGTGAACTTCC
TCTACCTGGCCTCCCACTACGAGAAGCTCAAGGGCAGCCCCGAGGACAACGAGCAGAAGCAGCTGTTCGT
CGAGCAGCACAAGCATTACCTCGACGAGATCATTGAGCAGATTTCCGAGTTCTCCAAGCGCGTGATCCTG
GCCGACGCGAATCTGGATAAGGTCCTCTCCGCGTACAACAAGCACCGCGACAAGCCAATCAGGGAGCAGG
CTGAGAATATCATTCATCTCTTCACCCTGACGAACCTCGGCGCCCCTGCTGCTTTCAAGTACTTCGACAC
AACTATCGATCGCAAGAGGTACACAAGCACTAAGGAGGTCCTGGACGCGACCCTCATCCACCAGTCGATT
ACCGGCCTCTACGAGACGCGCATCGACCTGTCTCAGCTCGGGGGCGACTCCGGCGGCAGCCCAAAGAAGA
AGCGGAAGGTGTCTGGAGGTTCTCCTAAGAAAAAGAGAAAAGTGTCCGGCGGCTCCCCGAAGAAGAAGCG
CAAGGTGTAG
